Addgene plasmid #21014: MEIS1A-pSP65
Depositing lab: Corey Largman. Depositing organization: San Francisco VA Health Care System. Publication: AbdB-like Hox proteins stabilize DNA binding by the Meis1 homeodomain proteins. Shen WF, Montgomery JC, Rozenfeld S, Moskow JJ, Lawrence HJ, Buchberg AM, Largman C. Mol Cell Biol. 1997 Nov;17(11):6448-58 PubMed 9343407.
Backbone
  Vector backbone: pSP65
  Backbone manufacturer: Promega
  Backbone size w/o insert (bp): 3000
  Vector type: in vitro TNT
Growth in bacteria
  Bacterial resistance: Ampicillin, 100 μg/mL
  Growth temperature: 37°C
  Growth strain: DH5alpha
  Copy number: Unknown
Gene/Insert
  Gene/Insert name: MEIS1A (alt name: murine ecotropic insertion site 1A)
  Species: M. musculus (mouse)
  Insert size (bp): 1470
  Entrez Gene: Meis1 (a.k.a. C530044H18Rik, Evi8)
  Tag / fusion protein: Flag (N terminal on backbone)
  Cloning method: Restriction Enzyme; 5′ cloning site XbaI (not destroyed); 3′ cloning site BglII (not destroyed)
  Sequencing primers: 5′ SP6; 3′ M13_rev
Resource information
  A portion of this plasmid was derived from a plasmid made by: Arthur Buchberg
Terms and licenses: Academic/Nonprofit Terms; Industry Terms: Not Available to Industry
How to cite: MEIS1A-pSP65 was a gift from Corey Largman (Addgene plasmid # 21014 ; http://n2t.net/addgene:21014 ; RRID:Addgene_21014)
