[The description below was written by a language model from this plasmid's Addgene catalogue record.]
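Description:
MEIS1A-pSP65 is an in vitro transcription/translation plasmid built on the Promega pSP65 backbone (about 3 kb), a small bacterial cloning vector of the SP6 family. It is propagated in E. coli under ampicillin selection; the record lists the copy number as unknown and includes no feature table, so the origin of replication and other backbone elements are not itemised. The vector type is given as "in vitro TNT", meaning coupled transcription–translation. SP6 is listed as the 5′ sequencing primer, which fits the SP6 phage RNA polymerase promoter that pSP65 vectors carry upstream of the polylinker, although the promoter itself is not explicitly listed in the record.

The insert is an approximately 1.47 kb mouse Meis1 cDNA encoding the MEIS1A isoform (murine ecotropic insertion site 1A, also known as Evi8), a homeodomain protein. It was cloned by restriction digestion between XbaI at the 5′ end and BglII at the 3′ end, and both sites were retained. An N-terminal FLAG epitope, recorded as residing on the backbone, is fused to the coding sequence, so the translated product can be detected or immunoprecipitated with anti-FLAG antibodies.

The plasmid has no recorded mammalian promoter or selection marker, so it is suited to cell-free production of tagged MEIS1A rather than expression in cells. The associated publication concerns the stabilisation of Meis1 DNA binding by AbdB-like Hox proteins, which suggests the in vitro translated protein was used for DNA-binding and protein–protein interaction studies. Part of the plasmid was derived from a construct made in another laboratory.
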