>Addgene plasmid #21014 | MEIS1A-pSP65 | addgene partial sequence | sequence record 26820 | 21014 with SP6
GNNNTCAGCTCGGGCCGCGGAGGCCGAATTACCATGGACTACAAGGACGACGATGACAAGTCTAGATCGA
ATTCGATGGCGCAAAGGTACGACGACCTACCCCATTATGGGGGTATGGATGGAGTAGGCATCCCCTCCAC
GATGTATGGGGACCCGCATGCAGCCAGGTCCATGCAACCGGTCCACCACCTGAACCACGGGCCTCCTCTG
CACTCGCATCAGTACCCGCACACAGCTCACACCAACGCCATGGCCCCCAGCATGGGTTCCTCGGTCAATG
ACGCTTTAAAGAGAGATAAAGATGCCATTTATGGACACCCCCTCTTCCCTCTCTTAGCACTGATTTTTGA
GAAATGTGAATTAGCTACTTGTACCCCCCGCGAGCCGGGGGTGGCGGGCGGGGACGTCTGCTCGTCAGAG
TCATTCAATGAAGATATAGCGGTGTTCGCCAAACAGATTCGCGCAGAAAAACCTCTATTCTCTTCTAATC
CAGAACTGGATAACTTGATGATTCAAGCCATACAAGTGTTAAGGTTTCATCTGTTGGAATTAGAGAAGGT
ACACGAATTATGTGACAATTTCTGCCACCGGTATATTAGCTGTTTGAAAGGGA
