>Addgene plasmid #21014 | MEIS1A-pSP65 | addgene partial sequence | sequence record 81582 | M13pUC-rev 5'-AGCGGATAACAATTTCACACAGG-3'
AGCTTAGATCCCCCGGGCTGCAGGAATTCGGTTACATGTAGTGCCACTGCCCCTCCATGCCCATATTCAT
GCCCATTCCACTCATAGGTCCTGGCGCTCTGATGCCCATGTGCTGCTGACCGTCCATTACAAAACCTCCC
ATTGGCTGTCCATCAGGGTTATAAGGTGTCCCTTGGCTGACTGCTCGGTTGGACTGGTCTATCATGGGCT
GCACTATTCTTCTCCGGGCATTAATAAACCAATTGTTCACTTGAAGGATGGTAAGTCCTGTATCTTGTGC
CAACTGCTTTTTCTGTTCTTCAGAAGGGTAAGGGTGTGTTAGATGCTGGAACAGCCACGCCCTCATGATA
TTGGTGGCTACTTTGGGAAAGATGCCACGCTTTTTGTGACGCTTTTTGTCCTTATCAGGGTCATCATCGT
CACCTGTGCTGGGGGAAGCTACACTGTTGTCCAAGCCATCACCTTGCTCACTGCTGTTATCCCCACTGTG
TGAAGTATGGCCACCGCTGGAAGGGCCCGGGGTTCCTCCTGAACGAGTGGATGCCGTGTCATCATGGTCT
CTATTCCAAGAGGGCTGGTCAGTTAGATTTGCTGATCTTGTTACATCTTCACTGTCTGATTTTGATCCTC
CTTCTCTATCATCTATCACCAAATCGATAGGCATTTTCCCTTTCAAACAGCTAATATACCGGTGGCAGAA
ATTGTCACATAATTCGTGTACCTTCTCTAATTCCAACAGATGAAACCTTAACACTTGTATGGCTTGAATC
ATCAAGTTATCCAGTTCTGGATTAGAAGAGAATAGAGGTTTTTCTGCGCGAATCTGTTTGGCGAACACCG
CTATATCTTCATTGAATGACTCTGACGAGCAGACGTCCCCGCCCGCCACCCCCGGCTCGCGGGGGGTACA
AGTAGCTAATTCACATTTCTCAAAAATCAGTGCTAAGAGA
